>Addgene plasmid #235058 | Tad-CBE3.6 | addgene full sequence | sequence record 466807 | Addgene NGS Result
TTCACCTAGATCCTTTTAAATTAAAAATGAAGTTTTAAATCAATCTAAAGTATATATGAGTAAACTTGGT
CTGACAGTTACCAATGCTTAATCAGTGAGGCACCTATCTCAGCGATCTGTCTATTTCGTTCATCCATAGT
TGCCTGACTCCCCGTCGTGTAGATAACTACGATACGGGAGGGCTTACCATCTGGCCCCAGTGCTGCAATG
ATACCGCGGCTACCACGCTCACCGGCTCCAGATTTATCAGCAATAAACCAGCCAGCCGGAAGGGCCGAGC
GCAGAAGTGGTCCTGCAACTTTATCCGCCTCCATCCAGTCTATTAATTGTTGCCGGGAAGCTAGAGTAAG
TAGTTCGCCAGTTAATAGTTTGCGCAACGTTGTTGCCATTGCTACAGGCATCGTGGTGTCACGCTCGTCG
TTTGGTATGGCTTCATTCAGCTCCGGTTCCCAACGATCAAGGCGAGTTACATGATCCCCCATGTTGTGCA
AAAAAGCGGTTAGCTCCTTCGGTCCTCCGATCGTTGTCAGAAGTAAGTTGGCCGCAGTGTTATCACTCAT
GGTTATGGCAGCACTGCATAATTCTCTTACTGTCATGCCATCCGTAAGATGCTTTTCTGTGACTGGTGAG
TACTCAACCAAGTCATTCTGAGAATAGTGTATGCGGCGACCGAGTTGCTCTTGCCCGGCGTCAATACGGG
ATAATACCGCGCCACATAGCAGAACTTTAAAAGTGCTCATCATTGGAAAACGTTCTTCGGGGCGAAAACT
CTCAAGGATCTTACCGCTGTTGAGATCCAGTTCGATGTAACCCACTCGTGCACCCAACTGATCTTCAGCA
TCTTTTACTTTCACCAGCGTTTCTGGGTGAGCAAAAACAGGAAGGCAAAATGCCGCAAAAAAGGGAATAA
GGGCGACACGGAAATGTTGAATACTCATACTCTTCCTTTTTCAATATTATTGAAGCATTTATCAGGGTTA
TTGTCTCATGAGCGGATACATATTTGAATGTATTTAGAAAAATAAACAAATAGGGGTTCCGCGCACATTT
CCCCGAAAAGTGCCACCTGACGTCGACGGATCGGGAGATCGATCTCCCGATCCCCTAGGGTCGACTCTCA
GTACAATCTGCTCTGATGCCGCATAGTTAAGCCAGTATCTGCTCCCTGCTTGTGTGTTGGAGGTCGCTGA
GTAGTGCGCGAGCAAAATTTAAGCTACAACAAGGCAAGGCTTGACCGACAATTGCATGAAGAATCTGCTT
AGGGTTAGGCGTTTTGCGCTGCTTCGCGATGTACGGGCCAGATATACGCGTTGACATTGATTATTGACTA
GTTATTAATAGTAATCAATTACGGGGTCATTAGTTCATAGCCCATATATGGAGTTCCGCGTTACATAACT
TACGGTAAATGGCCCGCCTGGCTGACCGCCCAACGACCCCCGCCCATTGACGTCAATAATGACGTATGTT
CCCATAGTAACGCCAATAGGGACTTTCCATTGACGTCAATGGGTGGAGTATTTACGGTAAACTGCCCACT
TGGCAGTACATCAAGTGTATCATATGCCAAGTACGCCCCCTATTGACGTCAATGACGGTAAATGGCCCGC
CTGGCATTATGCCCAGTACATGACCTTATGGGACTTTCCTACTTGGCAGTACATCTACGTATTAGTCATC
GCTATTACCATGGTGATGCGGTTTTGGCAGTACATCAATGGGCGTGGATAGCGGTTTGACTCACGGGGAT
TTCCAAGTCTCCACCCCATTGACGTCAATGGGAGTTTGTTTTGGCACCAAAATCAACGGGACTTTCCAAA
ATGTCGTAACAACTCCGCCCCATTGACGCAAATGGGCGGTAGGCGTGTACGGTGGGAGGTCTATATAAGC
AGAGCTGGTTTAGTGAACCGTCAGATCCGCTAGAGATCCGCGGCCGCTAATACGACTCACTATAGGGAGA
GCCGCCACCATGAAACGGACAGCCGACGGAAGCGAGTTCGAGTCACCAAAGAAGAAGCGGAAAGTCTCCG
AGGTGGAATTCTCTCACGAGTACTGGATGAGGCATGCCCTGACCCTGGCCAAGCGGGCCTGGGATGAGGG
TAATCCTCCTGTGGGCGCCGTGCTGGTGCACAACAACCGGGTCATCGGCGAGGGCTGGAATAGAGCCATC
GGAAGACACGACCCCACCGCCCACGCCGAGATCATGGCCCTGCGGCAGGGCGGCCTGGTGATGCAGAACT
ACAGACTGATCGACGCCACACTGTACAGCACACTGGAACCTTGTGTGATGTGCGCCGGCGCCATGATCCA
CAGCAGAATCGGCAGAGTTGTGTTTGGAGCTAGATACCTGAGAATGGGCGCTGCCGGATCTCTGATGAAC
GTGCTGCACTATCCTGGCATTAAGCACAGAGTGGAAATCACCGAGGGCATCCTCGCTGATGAGTGCGCCG
CTCTGCTGAGCGACTTCTTCCGGATGCCTAGACGGGTGTTCAAGGCCCAAAAAAAGGCCCAGAGCAGCAT
CAACTCTGGAGGATCTAGCGGAGGATCCTCTGGCAGCGAGACACCAGGAACAAGCGAGTCAGCAACACCA
GAGAGCAGTGGCGGCAGCAGCGGCGGCAGCGACAAGAAGTACAGCATCGGCCTGGCCATCGGCACCAACT
CTGTGGGCTGGGCCGTGATCACCGACGAGTACAAGGTGCCCAGCAAGAAATTCAAGGTGCTGGGCAACAC
CGACCGGCACAGCATCAAGAAGAACCTGATCGGAGCCCTGCTGTTCGACAGCGGCGAAACAGCCGAGGCC
ACCCGGCTGAAGAGAACCGCCAGAAGAAGATACACCAGACGGAAGAACCGGATCTGCTATCTGCAAGAGA
TCTTCAGCAACGAGATGGCCAAGGTGGACGACAGCTTCTTCCACAGACTGGAAGAGTCCTTCCTGGTGGA
AGAGGATAAGAAGCACGAGCGGCACCCCATCTTCGGCAACATCGTGGACGAGGTGGCCTACCACGAGAAG
TACCCCACCATCTACCACCTGAGAAAGAAACTGGTGGACAGCACCGACAAGGCCGACCTGCGGCTGATCT
ATCTGGCCCTGGCCCACATGATCAAGTTCCGGGGCCACTTCCTGATCGAGGGCGACCTGAACCCCGACAA
CAGCGACGTGGACAAGCTGTTCATCCAGCTGGTGCAGACCTACAACCAGCTGTTCGAGGAAAACCCCATC
AACGCCAGCGGCGTGGACGCCAAGGCCATCCTGTCTGCCAGACTGAGCAAGAGCAGACGGCTGGAAAATC
TGATCGCCCAGCTGCCCGGCGAAAAGAAGAATGGCCTGTTCGGAAACCTGATTGCCCTGAGCCTGGGCCT
GACCCCCAACTTCAAGAGCAACTTCGACCTGGCCGAGGATGCCAAACTGCAGCTGAGCAAGGACACCTAC
GACGACGACCTGGACAACCTGCTGGCCCAGATCGGCGACCAGTACGCCGACCTGTTTCTGGCCGCCAAGA
ACCTGTCCGACGCCATCCTGCTGAGCGACATCCTGAGAGTGAACACCGAGATCACCAAGGCCCCCCTGAG
CGCCTCTATGATCAAGAGATACGACGAGCACCACCAGGACCTGACCCTGCTGAAAGCTCTCGTGCGGCAG
CAGCTGCCTGAGAAGTACAAAGAGATTTTCTTCGACCAGAGCAAGAACGGCTACGCCGGCTACATTGACG
GCGGAGCCAGCCAGGAAGAGTTCTACAAGTTCATCAAGCCCATCCTGGAAAAGATGGACGGCACCGAGGA
ACTGCTCGTGAAGCTGAACAGAGAGGACCTGCTGCGGAAGCAGCGGACCTTCGACAACGGCAGCATCCCC
CACCAGATCCACCTGGGAGAGCTGCACGCCATTCTGCGGCGGCAGGAAGATTTTTACCCATTCCTGAAGG
ACAACCGGGAAAAGATCGAGAAGATCCTGACCTTCCGCATCCCCTACTACGTGGGCCCTCTGGCCAGGGG
AAACAGCAGATTCGCCTGGATGACCAGAAAGAGCGAGGAAACCATCACCCCCTGGAACTTCGAGGAAGTG
GTGGACAAGGGCGCTTCCGCCCAGAGCTTCATCGAGCGGATGACCAACTTCGATAAGAACCTGCCCAACG
AGAAGGTGCTGCCCAAGCACAGCCTGCTGTACGAGTACTTCACCGTGTATAACGAGCTGACCAAAGTGAA
ATACGTGACCGAGGGAATGAGAAAGCCCGCCTTCCTGAGCGGCGAGCAGAAAAAGGCCATCGTGGACCTG
CTGTTCAAGACCAACCGGAAAGTGACCGTGAAGCAGCTGAAAGAGGACTACTTCAAGAAAATCGAGTGCT
TCGACTCCGTGGAAATCTCCGGCGTGGAAGATCGGTTCAACGCCTCCCTGGGCACATACCACGATCTGCT
GAAAATTATCAAGGACAAGGACTTCCTGGACAATGAGGAAAACGAGGACATTCTGGAAGATATCGTGCTG
ACCCTGACACTGTTTGAGGACAGAGAGATGATCGAGGAACGGCTGAAAACCTATGCCCACCTGTTCGACG
ACAAAGTGATGAAGCAGCTGAAGCGGCGGAGATACACCGGCTGGGGCAGGCTGAGCCGGAAGCTGATCAA
CGGCATCCGGGACAAGCAGTCCGGCAAGACAATCCTGGATTTCCTGAAGTCCGACGGCTTCGCCAACAGA
AACTTCATGCAGCTGATCCACGACGACAGCCTGACCTTTAAAGAGGACATCCAGAAAGCCCAGGTGTCCG
GCCAGGGCGATAGCCTGCACGAGCACATTGCCAATCTGGCCGGCAGCCCCGCCATTAAGAAGGGCATCCT
GCAGACAGTGAAGGTGGTGGACGAGCTCGTGAAAGTGATGGGCCGGCACAAGCCCGAGAACATCGTGATC
GAAATGGCCAGAGAGAACCAGACCACCCAGAAGGGACAGAAGAACAGCCGCGAGAGAATGAAGCGGATCG
AAGAGGGCATCAAAGAGCTGGGCAGCCAGATCCTGAAAGAACACCCCGTGGAAAACACCCAGCTGCAGAA
CGAGAAGCTGTACCTGTACTACCTGCAGAATGGGCGGGATATGTACGTGGACCAGGAACTGGACATCAAC
CGGCTGTCCGACTACGATGTGGACCATATCGTGCCTCAGAGCTTTCTGAAGGACGACTCCATCGACAACA
AGGTGCTGACCAGAAGCGACAAGAACCGGGGCAAGAGCGACAACGTGCCCTCCGAAGAGGTCGTGAAGAA
GATGAAGAACTACTGGCGGCAGCTGCTGAACGCCAAGCTGATTACCCAGAGAAAGTTCGACAATCTGACC
AAGGCCGAGAGAGGCGGCCTGAGCGAACTGGATAAGGCCGGCTTCATCAAGAGACAGCTGGTGGAAACCC
GGCAGATCACAAAGCACGTGGCACAGATCCTGGACTCCCGGATGAACACTAAGTACGACGAGAATGACAA
GCTGATCCGGGAAGTGAAAGTGATCACCCTGAAGTCCAAGCTGGTGTCCGATTTCCGGAAGGATTTCCAG
TTTTACAAAGTGCGCGAGATCAACAACTACCACCACGCCCACGACGCCTACCTGAACGCCGTCGTGGGAA
CCGCCCTGATCAAAAAGTACCCTAAGCTGGAAAGCGAGTTCGTGTACGGCGACTACAAGGTGTACGACGT
GCGGAAGATGATCGCCAAGAGCGAGCAGGAAATCGGCAAGGCTACCGCCAAGTACTTCTTCTACAGCAAC
ATCATGAACTTTTTCAAGACCGAGATTACCCTGGCCAACGGCGAGATCCGGAAGCGGCCTCTGATCGAGA
CAAACGGCGAAACCGGGGAGATCGTGTGGGATAAGGGCCGGGATTTTGCCACCGTGCGGAAAGTGCTGAG
CATGCCCCAAGTGAATATCGTGAAAAAGACCGAGGTGCAGACAGGCGGCTTCAGCAAAGAGTCTATCCTG
CCCAAGAGGAACAGCGATAAGCTGATCGCCAGAAAGAAGGACTGGGACCCTAAGAAGTACGGCGGCTTCG
ACAGCCCCACCGTGGCCTATTCTGTGCTGGTGGTGGCCAAAGTGGAAAAGGGCAAGTCCAAGAAACTGAA
GAGTGTGAAAGAGCTGCTGGGGATCACCATCATGGAAAGAAGCAGCTTCGAGAAGAATCCCATCGACTTT
CTGGAAGCCAAGGGCTACAAAGAAGTGAAAAAGGACCTGATCATCAAGCTGCCTAAGTACTCCCTGTTCG
AGCTGGAAAACGGCCGGAAGAGAATGCTGGCCTCTGCCGGCGAACTGCAGAAGGGAAACGAACTGGCCCT
GCCCTCCAAATATGTGAACTTCCTGTACCTGGCCAGCCACTATGAGAAGCTGAAGGGCTCCCCCGAGGAT
AATGAGCAGAAACAGCTGTTTGTGGAACAGCACAAGCACTACCTGGACGAGATCATCGAGCAGATCAGCG
AGTTCTCCAAGAGAGTGATCCTGGCCGACGCTAATCTGGACAAAGTGCTGTCCGCCTACAACAAGCACCG
GGATAAGCCCATCAGAGAGCAGGCCGAGAATATCATCCACCTGTTTACCCTGACCAATCTGGGAGCCCCT
GCCGCCTTCAAGTACTTTGACACCACCATCGACCGGAAGAGGTACACCAGCACCAAAGAGGTGCTGGACG
CCACCCTGATCCACCAGAGCATCACCGGCCTGTACGAGACACGGATCGACCTGTCTCAGCTGGGAGGTGA
CAGCGGCGGGAGCGGCGGGAGCGGGGGGAGCACTAATCTGAGCGACATCATTGAGAAGGAGACTGGGAAA
CAGCTGGTCATTCAGGAGTCCATCCTGATGCTGCCTGAGGAGGTGGAGGAAGTGATCGGCAACAAGCCAG
AGTCTGACATCCTGGTGCACACCGCCTACGACGAGTCCACAGATGAGAATGTGATGCTGCTGACCTCTGA
CGCCCCCGAGTATAAGCCTTGGGCCCTGGTCATCCAGGATTCTAACGGCGAGAATAAGATCAAGATGCTG
AGCGGAGGATCCGGAGGATCTGGAGGCAGCACCAACCTGTCTGACATCATCGAGAAGGAGACAGGCAAGC
AGCTGGTCATCCAGGAGAGCATCCTGATGCTGCCCGAAGAAGTCGAAGAAGTGATCGGAAACAAGCCTGA
GAGCGATATCCTGGTCCATACCGCCTACGACGAGAGTACCGACGAAAATGTGATGCTGCTGACATCCGAC
GCCCCAGAGTATAAGCCCTGGGCTCTGGTCATCCAGGATTCCAACGGAGAGAACAAAATCAAAATGCTGT
CTGGCGGCTCAAAAAGAACCGCCGACGGCAGCGAATTCGAGCCCAAGAAGAAGAGGAAAGTCTAACCGGT
CATCATCACCATCACCATTGAGTTTAAACCCGCTGATCAGCCTCGACTGTGCCTTCTAGTTGCCAGCCAT
CTGTTGTTTGCCCCTCCCCCGTGCCTTCCTTGACCCTGGAAGGTGCCACTCCCACTGTCCTTTCCTAATA
AAATGAGGAAATTGCATCGCATTGTCTGAGTAGGTGTCATTCTATTCTGGGGGGTGGGGTGGGGCAGGAC
AGCAAGGGGGAGGATTGGGAAGACAATAGCAGGCATGCTGGGGATGCGGTGGGCTCTATGGCTTCTGAGG
CGGAAAGAACCAGCTGGGGCTCGATACCGTCGACCTCTAGCTAGAGCTTGGCGTAATCATGGTCATAGCT
GTTTCCTGTGTGAAATTGTTATCCGCTCACAATTCCACACAACATACGAGCCGGAAGCATAAAGTGTAAA
GCCTAGGGTGCCTAATGAGTGAGCTAACTCACATTAATTGCGTTGCGCTCACTGCCCGCTTTCCAGTCGG
GAAACCTGTCGTGCCAGCTGCATTAATGAATCGGCCAACGCGCGGGGAGAGGCGGTTTGCGTATTGGGCG
CTCTTCCGCTTCCTCGCTCACTGACTCGCTGCGCTCGGTCGTTCGGCTGCGGCGAGCGGTATCAGCTCAC
TCAAAGGCGGTAATACGGTTATCCACAGAATCAGGGGATAACGCAGGAAAGAACATGTGAGCAAAAGGCC
AGCAAAAGGCCAGGAACCGTAAAAAGGCCGCGTTGCTGGCGTTTTTCCATAGGCTCCGCCCCCCTGACGA
GCATCACAAAAATCGACGCTCAAGTCAGAGGTGGCGAAACCCGACAGGACTATAAAGATACCAGGCGTTT
CCCCCTGGAAGCTCCCTCGTGCGCTCTCCTGTTCCGACCCTGCCGCTTACCGGATACCTGTCCGCCTTTC
TCCCTTCGGGAAGCGTGGCGCTTTCTCATAGCTCACGCTGTAGGTATCTCAGTTCGGTGTAGGTCGTTCG
CTCCAAGCTGGGCTGTGTGCACGAACCCCCCGTTCAGCCCGACCGCTGCGCCTTATCCGGTAACTATCGT
CTTGAGTCCAACCCGGTAAGACACGACTTATCGCCACTGGCAGCAGCCACTGGTAACAGGATTAGCAGAG
CGAGGTATGTAGGCGGTGCTACAGAGTTCTTGAAGTGGTGGCCTAACTACGGCTACACTAGAAGAACAGT
ATTTGGTATCTGCGCTCTGCTGAAGCCAGTTACCTTCGGAAAAAGAGTTGGTAGCTCTTGATCCGGCAAA
CAAACCACCGCTGGTAGCGGTGGTTTTTTTGTTTGCAAGCAGCAGATTACGCGCAGAAAAAAAGGATCTC
AAGAAGATCCTTTGATCTTTTCTACGGGGTCTGACACTCAGTGGAACGAAAACTCACGTTAAGGGATTTT
GGTCATGAGATTATCAAAAAGGATC
Features (pLannotate 1.2.2; 17 found; start..end, strand, type, name):
     78..938     -  CDS            AmpR: β-lactamase; bla; confers resistance to ampicillin, carbenicillin, and related antibiotics
    939..1043    -  promoter       AmpR promoter: bla
   1114..1158    -  misc_feature   bom (fragment): basis of mobility region from pBR322
   1313..1692    +  enhancer       CMV enhancer: human cytomegalovirus immediate early enhancer
   1693..1896    +  promoter       CMV promoter: human cytomegalovirus (CMV) immediate early promoter
   1938..1956    +  promoter       T7 promoter: promoter for bacteriophage T7 RNA polymerase
   2027..2506    +  CDS            tadA: TADA_ECOLI - Also known as yfhC. Experimental evidence at protein level: Swiss-Prot protein existence level 1. Catalyzes the deamination of adenosine to inosine at the wobble position 34 of tRNA(Arg2). Essential for cell viability. From Escherichia coli (strain K12).
   2621..6717    +  CDS            Cas9 (fragment): Cas9 (Csn1) endonuclease from the Streptococcus pyogenes Type II CRISPR/Cas system generates RNA-guided double strand breaks in DNA
   7031..7279    +  CDS            UGI: UNGI_BPPB2 - Experimental evidence at protein level: Swiss-Prot protein existence level 1. This protein binds specifically and reversibly to the host uracil-DNA glycosylase, preventing removal of uracil residues from PBS2 DNA by the host uracil-excision repair system. From Bacillus phage PBS2 (Bacteriophage PBS2).
   7397..7621    +  polyA_signal   bGH poly(A) signal: bovine growth hormone polyadenylation signal
   7625..7646    +  promoter       SV40 promoter (fragment): SV40 enhancer and early promoter
   7651..7667    +  misc_feature   MCS (fragment): pBluescript multiple cloning site
   7716..7732    -  protein_bind   lac operator: The lac repressor binds to the lac operator to inhibit transcription in E. coli. This inhibition can be relieved by adding lactose or isopropyl-β-D-thiogalactopyranoside (IPTG). lac repressor encoded by lacI
   7740..7770    -  promoter       lac promoter: promoter for the E. coli lac operon
   7785..7806    -  protein_bind   CAP binding site: CAP binding activates transcription in the presence of cAMP. E. coli catabolite activator protein
   7819..7911    -  CDS            lacI (fragment): lac repressor; lacI; The lac repressor binds to the lac operator to inhibit transcription in E. coli. This inhibition can be relieved by adding lactose or isopropyl-β-D-thiogalactopyranoside (IPTG).
   8094..8682    -  rep_origin     ori: high-copy-number ColE1/pMB1/pBR322/pUC origin of replication
