[The description below was written by a language model from this plasmid's Addgene catalogue record and pLannotate feature annotations shown in this document.]
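Description:
Tad-CBE3.6 is a mammalian expression plasmid of about 8.8 kb that encodes a cytosine base editor for CRISPR-directed genome editing. It is built on a pCMV backbone carrying a high-copy ColE1/pBR322-type origin of replication and a β-lactamase gene with its own promoter, so it is propagated in E. coli under ampicillin selection. No mammalian selection marker is annotated, which suggests transient transfection. Short remnants of lac regulatory sequences, a lacI fragment, an SV40 promoter fragment and a pBR322 bom fragment are backbone carry-over rather than functional parts.

The payload is a single synthetic open reading frame of roughly 5.4 kb. It is driven by the human cytomegalovirus immediate-early enhancer and promoter and terminated by the bovine growth hormone polyadenylation signal. A T7 promoter sits just upstream of the coding region and could support in vitro transcription. According to the record, the fusion begins with a bipartite nuclear localization signal, followed by the Tad-CBE3.6 deaminase. The annotation recognises this domain as derived from the E. coli tRNA adenosine deaminase TadA, here a variant evolved to act on cytosine. It is joined to Streptococcus pyogenes Cas9 carrying the D10A nickase mutation and then to two copies of the phage PBS2 uracil glycosylase inhibitor and a C-terminal SV40 NLS. The automated feature table annotates only one UGI copy and neither NLS.

In use, the nickase is directed by a guide RNA to a target site, where the deaminase converts cytosine to uracil. UGI blocks uracil excision, and nicking of the opposite strand favours a C•G to T•A outcome. No guide RNA cassette is annotated, so the guide must be supplied separately.
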