Addgene plasmid #235058: Tad-CBE3.6
Purpose: Expresses Tad-CBE3.6 in mammalian cells.
Depositing lab: Weixin Tang. Publication: High-precision cytosine base editors by evolving nucleic-acid-recognition hotspots in deaminase. Wu Y, Xiao YL, Tang W. Nat Biotechnol. 2025 Jul 7:10.1038/s41587-025-02678-w. doi: 10.1038/s41587-025-02678-w. PubMed 40624252.
Backbone
  Vector backbone: pCMV with a BR322 origin
  Backbone size w/o insert (bp): 3402
  Vector type: Mammalian Expression, CRISPR
Growth in bacteria
  Bacterial resistance: Ampicillin, 100 μg/mL
  Growth temperature: 37°C
  Growth strain: DH5alpha
  Copy number: High Copy
Gene/Insert
  Gene/Insert name: Tad-CBE3.6-SpCas9 D10A
  Species: Synthetic
  Insert size (bp): 5373
  Tag / fusion protein: bpNLS (N terminal on insert); 2xUGI, SV40NLS (C terminal on insert)
  Cloning method: Golden Gate
Terms and licenses: Academic/Nonprofit Terms; Industry Terms: Not Available to Industry
How to cite: Tad-CBE3.6 was a gift from Weixin Tang (Addgene plasmid # 235058 ; http://n2t.net/addgene:235058 ; RRID:Addgene_235058)
